Addgene plasmid #70446: R777-E162 Hs.PEBP1-nostop
Purpose: Gateway ORF clone of human PEBP1 [NM_002567.2] without stop codon (for C-terminal fusions)
Depositing lab: Dominic Esposito. Depositing organization: National Cancer Institute (NCI).
Backbone
  Vector backbone: pDonor-255
  Backbone size w/o insert (bp): 2693
  Vector type: Gateway Entry Clone
Growth in bacteria
  Bacterial resistance: Spectinomycin, 50 μg/mL
  Growth temperature: 37°C
  Growth strain: DH10B
  Copy number: High Copy
Gene/Insert
  Gene/Insert name: PEBP1 (alt name: NM_002567.2)
  Species: H. sapiens (human)
  Insert size (bp): 561
  Entrez Gene: PEBP1 (a.k.a. HCNP, HCNPpp, HEL-210, HEL-S-34, HEL-S-96, PBP, PEBP, PEBP-1, RKIP)
  Cloning method: Gateway Cloning
  Sequencing primers: 5′ M13F 23-mer (5'-CCCAGTCACGACGTTGTAAAACG); 3′ attLR 23-mer (5'-TAACATCAGAGATTTTGAGACAC)
Terms and licenses: Academic/Nonprofit Terms; Industry Terms: Not Available to Industry
How to cite: R777-E162 Hs.PEBP1-nostop was a gift from Dominic Esposito (Addgene plasmid # 70446 ; http://n2t.net/addgene:70446 ; RRID:Addgene_70446)
