[The description below was written by a language model from this plasmid's Addgene catalogue record and pLannotate feature annotations shown in this document.]
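Description:
R777-E162 Hs.PEBP1-nostop is a Gateway entry clone built on the pDonor-255 backbone that carries the human PEBP1 open reading frame (reference transcript NM_002567.2; the gene is also known as RKIP or PBP). The plasmid is 3,254 nt in total, with a 561 bp insert in a 2,693 bp backbone. It is maintained in E. coli at high copy through a ColE1/pUC-type origin and selected with spectinomycin via the aadA aminoglycoside adenylyltransferase gene (annotated SmR). A fragment of a class 1 integron Pc promoter and a short gentamicin acetyltransferase remnant lie upstream of this marker. Small lacZα and lacI fragments are also annotated and appear to be non-functional backbone remnants. The rrnB T1 and T2 terminators sit upstream of the cloning region, where they would help insulate the insert from read-through transcription.

The PEBP1 coding sequence is flanked by attL recombination sites, so it can be moved into attR-containing destination vectors by an LR Clonase reaction. The automated annotation labels the upstream site as attL3 and the downstream one as a partial attL2; these calls come from sequence matching, and the catalogue entry does not specify the att site variants. The entry clone has no promoter to drive expression of the ORF in a host, so expression elements and tags are supplied by the chosen destination vector. Because the native stop codon has been omitted, translation can continue through the downstream recombination site into a destination-encoded sequence. This makes the clone suited to building C-terminal fusions of PEBP1, such as epitope tags or fluorescent proteins.
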