Features (pLannotate 1.2.2; 11 found; start..end, strand, type, name):
     18..54      -  CDS            lacZα (fragment): LacZα fragment of β-galactosidase; lacZ fragment
     85..180     +  protein_bind   attL3: mutant version of attL; recombination site for the Gateway® LR reaction LR Clonase™
    186..746     +  CDS            PEBP1: PEBP1_HUMAN - Also known as PBP, PEBP. Experimental evidence at protein level: Swiss-Prot protein existence level 1. HCNP may be involved in the function of the presynaptic cholinergic neurons of the central nervous system. HCNP increases the production of choline acetyltransferase but not acetylcholinesterase. Seems to be mediated by a specific receptor (By similarity). From Homo sapiens (Human).
    751..844     -  protein_bind   attL2 (fragment): mutant version of attL; recombination site for the Gateway® LR reaction LR Clonase™
    959..982     +  promoter       Pc promoter (fragment): intI1 (promoter lies within the coding sequence); class 1 integron promoter
   1158..1214    +  CDS            GmR (fragment): gentamycin acetyltransferase; aacC1; confers resistance to gentamycin
   1221..2012    +  CDS            SmR: aminoglycoside adenylyltransferase (Murphy, 1985); aadA; confers resistance to spectinomycin and streptomycin
   2105..2693    +  rep_origin     ori: high-copy-number ColE1/pMB1/pBR322/pUC origin of replication
   2876..2968    +  CDS            lacI (fragment): lac repressor; lacI; The lac repressor binds to the lac operator to inhibit transcription in E. coli. This inhibition can be relieved by adding lactose or isopropyl-β-D-thiogalactopyranoside (IPTG).
   3023..3050    -  terminator     rrnB T2 terminator: transcription terminator T2 from the E. coli rrnB gene
   3182..3225    +  terminator     rrnB T1 terminator: Escherichia coli rrnB; transcription terminator T1 from the E. coli rrnB gene
>Addgene plasmid #70446 | R777-E162 Hs.PEBP1-nostop | depositor full sequence | sequence record 125895 | Full Sequence
TTAACGCTAGCATGGATGTTTTCCCAGTCACGACGTTGTAAAACGACGGCCAGTCTTAAAATTCGAGCTC
GGTCCGAGGATCCGAAATAATGATTTTATTTTGACTGATAGTGACCTGTTCGTTGCAACAAATTGATAAG
CAATGCTTTTTTATAATGCCAACTTTGTACAAAAAAGTTGGCACCATGCCGGTGGACCTCAGCAAGTGGT
CCGGGCCCTTGAGCCTGCAAGAAGTGGACGAGCAGCCGCAGCACCCACTGCATGTCACCTACGCCGGGGC
GGCGGTGGACGAGCTGGGCAAAGTGCTGACGCCCACCCAGGTTAAGAATAGACCCACCAGCATTTCGTGG
GATGGTCTTGATTCAGGGAAGCTCTACACCTTGGTCCTGACAGACCCGGATGCTCCCAGCAGGAAGGATC
CCAAATACAGAGAATGGCATCATTTCCTGGTGGTCAACATGAAGGGCAATGACATCAGCAGTGGCACAGT
CCTCTCCGATTATGTGGGCTCGGGGCCTCCCAAGGGCACAGGCCTCCACCGCTATGTCTGGCTGGTTTAC
GAGCAGGACAGGCCGCTAAAGTGTGACGAGCCCATCCTCAGCAACCGATCTGGAGACCACCGTGGCAAAT
TCAAGGTGGCGTCCTTCCGTAAAAAGTATGAGCTCAGGGCCCCGGTGGCTGGCACGTGTTACCAGGCCGA
GTGGGATGACTATGTGCCCAAACTGTACGAGCAGCTGTCTGGGAAGTCAACTTTCTTGTACAAAGTTGGC
ATTATAGGAAAGCATTGCTTATCAATTTGTTGCAACGAACAGGTCACTATCAGTCAAAATAAAATCATTA
TTTGCATGCAAGCTTAGATCCTCTAGACCAGCCAGGACAGAAATGCCTCGACTTCGCTGCTACCCAAGGT
TGCCGGGTGACGCACACCGTGGAAACGGATGAAGGCACGAACCCAGTGGACATAAGCCTGTTCGGTTCGT
AAGCTGTAATGCAAGTAGCGTATGCGCTCACGCAACTGGTCCAGAACCTTGACCGAACGCAGCGGTGGTA
ACGGCGCAGTGGCGGTTTTCATGGCTTGTTATGACTGTTTTTTTGGGGTACAGTCTATGCCTCGGGCATC
CAAGCAGCAAGCGCGTTACGCCGTGGGTCGATGTTTGATGTTATGGAGCAGCAACGATGTTACGCAGCAG
GGCAGTCGCCCTAAAACAAAGTTAAACATTATGAGGGAAGCGGTGATCGCCGAAGTATCGACTCAACTAT
CAGAGGTAGTTGGCGTCATCGAGCGCCATCTCGAACCGACGTTGCTGGCCGTACATTTGTACGGCTCCGC
AGTGGATGGCGGCCTGAAGCCACACAGTGATATTGATTTGCTGGTTACGGTGACCGTAAGGCTTGATGAA
ACAACGCGGCGAGCTTTGATCAACGACCTTTTGGAAACTTCGGCTTCCCCTGGAGAGAGCGAGATTCTCC
GCGCTGTAGAAGTCACCATTGTTGTGCACGACGACATCATTCCGTGGCGTTATCCAGCTAAGCGCGAACT
GCAATTTGGAGAATGGCAGCGCAATGACATTCTTGCAGGTATCTTCGAGCCAGCCACGATCGACATTGAT
CTGGCTATCTTGCTGACAAAAGCAAGAGAACATAGCGTTGCCTTGGTAGGTCCAGCGGCGGAGGAACTCT
TTGATCCGGTTCCTGAACAGGATCTATTTGAGGCGCTAAATGAAACCTTAACGCTATGGAACTCGCCGCC
CGACTGGGCTGGCGATGAGCGAAATGTAGTGCTTACGTTGTCCCGCATTTGGTACAGCGCAGTAACCGGC
AAAATCGCGCCGAAGGATGTCGCTGCCGACTGGGCAATGGAGCGCCTGCCGGCCCAGTATCAGCCCGTCA
TACTTGAAGCTAGACAGGCTTATCTTGGACAAGAAGAAGATCGCTTGGCCTCGCGCGCAGATCAGTTGGA
AGAATTTGTCCACTACGTGAAAGGCGAGATCACCAAGGTAGTCGGCAAATAACCCTCGAGCCACCCATGA
CCAAAATCCCTTAACGTGAGTTACGCGTCGTTCCACTGAGCGTCAGACCCCGTAGAAAAGATCAAAGGAT
CTTCTTGAGATCCTTTTTTTCTGCGCGTAATCTGCTGCTTGCAAACAAAAAAACCACCGCTACCAGCGGT
GGTTTGTTTGCCGGATCAAGAGCTACCAACTCTTTTTCCGAAGGTAACTGGCTTCAGCAGAGCGCAGATA
CCAAATACTGTCCTTCTAGTGTAGCCGTAGTTAGGCCACCACTTCAAGAACTCTGTAGCACCGCCTACAT
ACCTCGCTCTGCTAATCCTGTTACCAGTGGCTGCTGCCAGTGGCGATAAGTCGTGTCTTACCGGGTTGGA
CTCAAGACGATAGTTACCGGATAAGGCGCAGCGGTCGGGCTGAACGGGGGGTTCGTGCACACAGCCCAGC
TTGGAGCGAACGACCTACACCGAACTGAGATACCTACAGCGTGAGCATTGAGAAAGCGCCACGCTTCCCG
AAGGGAGAAAGGCGGACAGGTATCCGGTAAGCGGCAGGGTCGGAACAGGAGAGCGCACGAGGGAGCTTCC
AGGGGGAAACGCCTGGTATCTTTATAGTCCTGTCGGGTTTCGCCACCTCTGACTTGAGCGTCGATTTTTG
TGATGCTCGTCAGGGGGGCGGAGCCTATGGAAAAACGCCAGCAACGCGGCCTTTTTACGGTTCCTGGCCT
TTTGCTGGCCTTTTGCTCACATGTTCTTTCCTGCGTTATCCCCTGATTCTGTGGATAACCGTATTACCGC
CTTTGAGTGAGCTGATACCGCTCGCCGCAGCCGAACGACCGAGCGCAGCGAGTCAGTGAGCGAGGAAGCG
GAAGAGCGCCCAATACGCAAACCGCCTCTCCCCGCGCGTTGGCCGATTCATTAATGCAGCTGGCACGACA
GGTTTCCCGACTGGAAAGCGGGCAGTGAGCGCAACGCAATTAATACGCGTACCGCTAGCCAGGAAGAGTT
TGTAGAAACGCAAAAAGGCCATCCGTCAGGATGGCCTTCTGCTTAGTTTGATGCCTGGCAGTTTATGGCG
GGCGTCCTGCCCGCCACCCTCCGGGCCGTTGCTTCACAACGTTCAAATCCGCTCCCGGCGGATTTGTCCT
ACTCAGGAGAGCGTTCACCGACAAACAACAGATAAAACGAAAGGCCCAGTCTTCCGACTGAGCCTTTCGT
TTTATTTGATGCCTGGCAGTTCCCTACTCTCGCG
