>Addgene plasmid #70446 | R777-E162 Hs.PEBP1-nostop | addgene partial sequence | sequence record 132227 | pCR8_R1 5'-cgaaccgaacaggcttatgt-3'
GGTGTGCGTCACCCGGCAACCTTGGGTAGCAGCGAAGTCGAGGCATTTCTGTCCTGGCTGGTCTAGAGGA
TCTAAGCTTGCATGCAAATAATGATTTTATTTTGACTGATAGTGACCTGTTCGTTGCAACAAATTGATAA
GCAATGCTTTCCTATAATGCCAACTTTGTACAAGAAAGTTGACTTCCCAGACAGCTGCTCGTACAGTTTG
GGCACATAGTCATCCCACTCGGCCTGGTAACACGTGCCAGCCACCGGGGCCCTGAGCTCATACTTTTTAC
GGAAGGACGCCACCTTGAATTTGCCACGGTGGTCTCCAGATCGGTTGCTGAGGATGGGCTCGTCACACTT
TA
